>Addgene plasmid #239795 | ATP5F1B-turboGFP | addgene full sequence | sequence record 475759 | Addgene NGS Result
TTGAGATCCTTTTTTTCTGCGCGTAATCTGCTGCTTGCAAACAAAAAAACCACCGCTACCAGCGGTGGTT
TGTTTGCCGGATCAAGAGCTACCAACTCTTTTTCCGAAGGTAACTGGCTTCAGCAGAGCGCAGATACCAA
ATACTGTTCTTCTAGTGTAGCCGTAGTTAGGCCACCACTTCAAGAACTCTGTAGCACCGCCTACATACCT
CGCTCTGCTAATCCTGTTACCAGTGGCTGCTGCCAGTGGCGATAAGTCGTGTCTTACCGGGTTGGACTCA
AGACGATAGTTACCGGATAAGGCGCAGCGGTCGGGCTGAACGGGGGGTTCGTGCACACAGCCCAGCTTGG
AGCGAACGACCTACACCGAACTGAGATACCTACAGCGTGAGCTATGAGAAAGCGCCACGCTTCCCGAAGG
GAGAAAGGCGGACAGGTATCCGGTAAGCGGCAGGGTCGGAACAGGAGAGCGCACGAGGGAGCTTCCAGGG
GGAAACGCCTGGTATCTTTATAGTCCTGTCGGGTTTCGCCACCTCTGACTTGAGCGTCGATTTTTGTGAT
GCTCGTCAGGGGGGCGGAGCCTATGGAAAAACGCCAGCAACGCGGCCTTTTTACGGTTCCTGGCCTTTTG
CTGGCCTTTTGCTCACATGTTCTTTCCTGCGTTATCCCCTGATTCTGTGGATAACCGTATTACCGCCTTT
GAGTGAGCTGATACCGCTCGCCGCAGCCGAACGACCGAGCGCAGCGAGTCAGTGAGCGAGGAAGCGGAAG
AGCGCCCAATACGCAAACCGCCTCTCCCCGCGCGTTGGCCGATTCATTAATGCAGCTGGCACGACAGGTT
TCCCGACTGGAAAGCGGGCAGTGAGCGCAACGCAATTAATGTGAGTTAGCTCACTCATTAGGCACCCCAG
GCTTTACACTTTATGCTTCCGGCTCGTATGTTGTGTGGAATTGTGAGCGGATAACAATTTCACACAGGAA
ACAGCTATGACCATGATTACGCCAAGCTCTAGCTAGAGGTCGACGGTATACAGACATGATAAGATACATT
GATGAGTTTGGACAAACCACAACTAGAATGCAGTGAAAAAAATGCTTTATTTGTGAAATTTGTGATGCTA
TTGCTTTATTTGTAACCATTATAAGCTGCAATAAACAAGTTGGGGTGGGCGAAGAACTCCAGCATGAGAT
CCCCGCGCTGGAGGATCATCCAGCCGGCGTCCCGGAAAACGATTCCGAAGCCCAACCTTTCATAGAAGGC
GGCGGTGGAATCGAAATCTCGTGATGGCAGGTTGGGCGTCGCTTGGTCGGTCATTTCGAACCCCAGAGTC
CCGCTCAGAAGAACTCGTCAAGAAGGCGATAGAAGGCGATGCGCTGCGAATCGGGAGCGGCGATACCGTA
AAGCACGAGGAAGCGGTCAGCCCATTCGCCGCCAAGCTCTTCAGCAATATCACGGGTAGCCAACGCTATG
TCCTGATAGCGGTCGGCCACACCCAGCCGGCCACAGTCGATGAATCCAGAAAAGCGGCCATTTTCCACCA
TGATATTCGGCAAGCAGGCATCGCCATGGGTCACGACGAGATCCTCGCCGTCGGGCATGCGCGCCTTGAG
CCTGGCGAACAGTTCGGCTGGCGCGAGCCCCTGATGCTCTTCGTCCAGATCATCCTGATCGACAAGACCG
GCTTCCATCCGAGTACGTGCTCGCTCGATGCGATGTTTCGCTTGGTGGTCGAATGGGCAGGTAGCCGGAT
CAAGCGTATGCAGCCGCCGCATTGCATCAGCCATGATGGATACTTTCTCGGCAGGAGCAAGGTGAGATGA
CAGGAGATCCTGCCCCGGCACTTCGCCCAATAGCAGCCAGTCCCTTCCCGCTTCAGTGACAACGTCGAGC
ACAGCTGCGCAAGGAACGCCCGTCGTGGCCAGCCACGATAGCCGCGCTGCCTCGTCCTGCAGTTCATTCA
GGGCACCGGACAGGTCGGTCTTGACAAAAAGAACCGGGCGCCCCTGCGCTGACAGCCGGAACACGGCGGC
ATCAGAGCAGCCGATTGTCTGTTGTGCCCAGTCATAGCCGAATAGCCTCTCCACCCAAGCGGCCGGAGAA
CCTGCGTGCAATCCATCTTGTTCAATCATGCGAAACGATCCTCATCCTGTCTCTTGATCAGATCCGAAAA
TGGATATACAAGCTCCCGGGAGCTTTTTGCAAAAGCCTAGGCCTCCAAAAAAGCCTCCTCACTACTTCTG
GAATAGCTCAGAGGCCGAGGCGGCCTCGGCCTCTGCATAAATAAAAAAAATTAGTCAGCCATGGGGCGGA
GAATGGGCGGAACTGGGCGGAGTTAGGGGCGGGATGGGCGGAGTTAGGGGCGGGACTATGGTTGCTGACT
AATTGAGATGCATGCTTTGCATACTTCTGCCTGCTGGGGAGCCTGGGGACTTTCCACACCTGGTTGCTGA
CTAATTGAGATGCATGCTTTGCATACTTCTGCCTGCTGGGGAGCCTGGGGACTTTCCACACCCTAACTGA
CACACATTCCACAGCCAAGCTGGCCGCGTACCCAATTCAACAGGCATCTACTGAGTGGACCCAACGCATG
AGAGGACAGTGCCAAGCAAGCAACTCAAATGTCCCACCGGTTGGGCATGGCCAGGTAGCCTATGCTGTGT
CTGGACGTCCTCCTGCTGGTATAGTTATTTTAAAATCAGAAGGACAGGGAAGGGAGCAGTGGTTCACGCC
TGTAATCCCAGCAATTTGGGAGGCCAAGGTGGGTAGATCACCTGAGATTAGGAGTTGGAGACCAGCCTGG
CCAATATGGTGAAACCCCGTCTCTACCAAAAAAACAAAAATTAGCTGAGCCTGGTCATGCATGCCTGGAA
TCCCAACAACTCGGGAGGCTGAGGCAGGAGAATCGCTTGAACCCAGGAGGCGGAGATTGCAGTGAGCCAA
GATTGTGCCACTGCACTCCAGCTTGGTTCCCAATAGACCCCGCAGGCCCTACAGGTTGTCTTCCCAACTT
GCCCCTTGCTCCATACCACCCCCCTCCACCCCATAATATTATAGAAGGACACCTAGTCAGACAAAATGAT
GCAACTTAATTTTATTAGGACAAGGCTGGTGGGCACTGGAGTGGCAACTTCCAGGGCCAGGAGAGGCACT
GGGGAGGGGTCACAGGGATGCCACCCGGGATCTGTTCAGGAAACAGCTATGACCGCGGCCGGCCGTTTAA
ACTCTTTCTTCACCGGCATCTGCATCCGGGGTCTTGAAGGCGTGCTGGTACTCCACGATGCCCAGCTCGG
TGTTGCTGTGATCCTCCTCCACGCGGCGGAAGGCGAACATGGGGCCCCCGTTCTGCAGGATGCTGGGGTG
GATGGCGCTCTTGAAGTGCATGTGGCTGTCCACCACGGAGCTGTAGTAGCCGCCGTCGCGCAGGCTGAAG
GTGCGGGTGAAGCTGCCATCCAGATCGTTATCGCCCATGGGGTGCAGGTGCTCCACGGTGGCGTTGCTGC
GGATGATCTTGTCGGTGAAGATCACGCTGTCCTCGGGGAAGCCGGTGCCCATCACCTTGAAGTCGCCGAT
CACGCGGCCGGCCTCGTAGCGGTAGCTGAAGCTCACGTGCAGCACGCCGCCGTCCTCGTACTTCTCGATG
CGGGTGTTGGTGTAGCCGCCGTTGTTGATGGCGTGCAGGAAGGGGTTCTCGTAGCCGCTGGGGTAGGTGC
CGAAGTGGTAGAAGCCGTAGCCCATCACGTGGCTCAGCAGGTAGGGGCTGAAGGTCAGGGCGCCTTTGGT
GCTCTTCATCTTGTTGGTCATGCGGCCCTGCTCGGGGGTGCCCTCTCCGCCGCCCACCAGCTCGAACTCC
ACGCCGTTCAGGGTGCCGGTGATGCGGCACTCGATCTCCATGGCGGGCAGGCCGCTCTCGTCGCTCTCCA
TCTCGAGCGGCCGCGTACGCGTCGATGAATGCTCTTCAGCCAGCTTATCAGCTTTTGCCACAGCTTCTTC
AATGGGTCCCACCATATAGAAGGCCTGTTCTGGGAGATGGTCATATTCACCTGCCAAAATCTGCTGGAAT
CCTTTGATGGTCTCCTTCAGGGGTACCAGCTTCCCCATATGACCTGTGAAGACCTCAGCAACCTGGAATG
GCTGAGACAAGAAACGCTGTATTTTCCGTGCACGGGACACGGTCAACTTGTCTTCCTCAGAAAGTTCATC
CATACCCAGGATGGCAATGATATCCTGGAGGGATTTGTAGTCCTGCAGGATCTTTTGCACCCCACGGGCA
ACATCGTAATGCTCACTGCCAACAATGTTGGGATCCATGATACGAGAGGTGGAGTCTAGAGGATCCACAG
CTGGATAGATGCCCAGCTCAGCAATGGCACGCGACAGTACAGTGGTAGCATCCAAATGGGCAAACGTAGT
AGCAGGGGCAGGGTCAGTCAAGTCATCAGCAGGCACATAGATAGCCTGTACAGAGGTGATAGATCCCTTC
TTGGTAGTGGTAATTCTTTCCTGCATAGTACCCATGTCAGTGGCCAGGGTAGGCTGATAGCCCACAGCAG
AAGGGATTCGGCCCAATAATGCAGACACCTCTGAACCAGCCTGGGTGAAGCGAAAGATGTTATCAATAAA
TAGCAGTACATCTTGACCTTCTTGGTCTCTGAAGTATTCAGCCACAGTCAGCCCAGTCAGAGCTACCCGG
GCACGAGCACCAGGTGGTTCATTCATTTGACCATATACCAGCGCTACCTTAGAGGTGGCATCTTTTAAGT
TGATAACACCAGATTCAATCATTTCATGGTATAAATCATTGCCTTCACGGGTCCTCTCACCAACACCAGC
AAACACAGAGTAACCACCATGGGCTTTGGCGACATTGTTGATTAACTCCATGATCAGTACAGTCTTGCCA
ACTCCAGCACCACCAAAAAGCCCAATTTTGCCACCCTTGGCATAGGGAGCTAGCAGATCGACAACCTTGA
TACCAGTCACCAGAATTTCCTGCTCAACACTCATTTCCATGAACTCTGGAGCCTCAGCATGAATGGGAGC
AAATTGTTTGGTTTTGATGGGACCTCTTTCATCAATAGGTTCTCCAATGACATTCATGATTCTGCCCAAA
GTCTCAGGACCAACAGGAATTTTGATTGGTGCACCAGAATCCAGTACTTTCTGGCCTCTAACCAAGCCTT
CTGTACCATCCATAGCAATAGTCCTTACTGTGCTCTCACCCAAATGCTGGGCCACCTCCAAAACCAGTCT
GGTCTCCCTGCCTTGCACTTCCAGGGCATTTAGAATTGGTGGTAGTCCCTCATCAAACTGGACGTCCACC
ACTGCGCCAATGACCGCCACGATGCGCCCGGTGGCGGCGCCTGCTTTTGGCGAAGGAGATGTTTGCGCCG
CATAGTCCCTGACAGGATGGACCGCCGTCGGAGCGGCCCGCAGTAAGAGCTGAGCTGGGGGCAGCGACGC
TGAAGGGGTGAGTCTCCGCAAGGCCCCGGAGGCCGGAGCAGCGGCCACCCGACCCACAAACCCCAACATG
GCGATCGCGGCGGCAGATCTCCTCGGTACCGGATCCAGTCGACGAATTCCCGGCCGCCCTATAGTGAGTC
GTATTACAAAATTCTGACGGTTCACTAAACGAGCTCTGCTTATATAGACCTCCCACCGTACACGCCTACC
GCCCATTTGCGTCAACGGGGCGGGGTTATTACGACATTTTGGAAAGTCCCGTTGATTTTGGTGCCAAAAC
AAACTCCCATTGACGTCAATGGGGTGGAGACTTGGAAATCCCCGTGAGTCAAACCGCTATCCACGCCCAT
TGGTGTACTGCCAAAACCGCATCACCATGGTAATAGCGATGACTAATACGTAGATGTACTGCCAAGTAGG
AAAGTCCCGTAAGGTCATGTACTGGGCATAATGCCAGGCGGGCCATTTACCGTCATTGACGTCAATAGGG
GGCGGACTTGGCATATGATACACTTGATGTACTGCCAAGTGGGCAGTTTACCGTAAATACTCCACCCATT
GACGTCAATGGAAAGTCCCTATTGGCGTTACTATGGGAACATACGTCATTATTGACGTCAATGGGCGGGG
GTCGTTGGGCGGTCAGCCAGGCGGGCCATTTACCGTAAGTTATGTAACGCGGAACTCCATATATGGGCTA
TGAACTAATGACCCCGTAATTGATTACTATTAATAACTAGTCAATAATCAATGTCAACATGGCGGTCATA
TTGGACATGAGCCAATATAAATGTACATATTATGATATAGATACAACGTATGCAATGGCCAATAGCCAAT
ATTGATTTATGCTATATAACCAATGACTAATATGGCTAATTGCCAATATTGATTCAATGTATAGATCAGC
TTGGCACTGGCCGTCGTTTTACAACGTCGTGACTGGGAAAACCCTGGCGTTACCCAACTTAATCGCCTTG
CAGCACATCCCCCTTTCGCCAGCTGGCGTAATAGCGAAGAGGCCCGCACCGATCGCCCTTCCCAACAGTT
GCGCAGCCTGAATGGCGAATGGAAATTGTAAGCGTTAATATTTTGTTAAAATTCGCGTTAAATTTTTGTT
AAATCAGCTCATTTTTTAACCAATAGGCCGAAATCGGCAAAATCCCTTATAAATCAAAAGAATAGACCGA
GATAGGGT
[37 nt withheld, positions 6659-6695]
AAAGAACGTGGACTCCAACGTCAAAGG
[49 nt withheld, positions 6723-6771]
T
[91 nt withheld, positions 6773-6863]
G
[124 nt withheld, positions 6865-6988]
CAGGTGGCACTTTTCGGGGAAATGTGCGCGGAACCCCTATTTGTTTATTTTTCTAAATACATTCAAATAT
GTATCCGCTCATGAGACAATAACCCTGATAAATGCTTCAATAATATTGAAAAAGGAAGAGTATGAGTATT
CAACATTTCCGTGTCGCCCTTATTCCCTTTTTTGCGGCATTTTGCCTTCCTGTTTTTGCTCACCCAGAAA
CGCTGGTGAAAGTAAAAGATGCTGAAGATCAGTTGGGTGCACGAGTGGGTTACATCGAACTGGATCTCAA
CAGCGGTAAGATCCTTGAGAGTTTTCGCCCCGAAGAACGTTTTCCAATGATGAGCACTTTTAAAGTTCTG
CTATGTGGCGCGGTATTATCCCGTATTGACGCCGGGCAAGAGCAACTCGGTCGCCGCATACACTATTCTC
AGAATGACTTGGTTGAGTACTCACCAGTCACAGAAAAGCATCTTACGGATGGCATGACAGTAAGAGAATT
ATGCAGTGCTGCCATAACCATGAGTGATAACACTGCGGCCAACTTACTTCTGACAACGATCGGAGGACCG
AAGGAGCTAACCGCTTTTTTGCACAACATGGGGGATCATGTAACTCGCCTTGATCGTTGGGAACCGGAGC
TGAATGAAGCCATACCAAACGACGAGCGTGACACCACGATGCCTGTAGCAATGGCAACAACGTTGCGCAA
ACTATTAACTGGCGAACTACTTACTCTAGCTTCCCGGCAACAATTAATAGACTGGATGGAGGCGGATAAA
GTTGCAGGACCACTTCTGCGCTCGGCCCTTCCGGCTGGCTGGTTTATTGCTGATAAATCTGGAGCCGGTG
AGCGTGGGTCTCGCGGTATCATTGCAGCACTGGGGCCAGATGGTAAGCCCTCCCGTATCGTAGTTATCTA
CACGACGGGGAGTCAGGCAACTATGGATGAACGAAATAGACAGATCGCTGAGATAGGTGCCTCACTGATT
AAGCATTGGTAACTGTCAGACCAAGTTTACTCATATATACTTTAGATTGATTTAAAACTTCATTTTTAAT
TTAAAAGGATCTAGGTGAAGATCCTTTTTGATAATCTCATGACCAAAATCCCTTAACGTGAGTTTTCGTT
CCACTGAGCGTCAGACCCCGTAGAAAAGATCAAAGGATCTTC
Features (pLannotate 1.2.2; 19 found; start..end, strand, type, name):
      1..589     +  rep_origin     ori: high-copy-number ColE1/pMB1/pBR322/pUC origin of replication
    772..864     +  CDS            lacI (fragment): lac repressor; lacI; The lac repressor binds to the lac operator to inhibit transcription in E. coli. This inhibition can be relieved by adding lactose or isopropyl-β-D-thiogalactopyranoside (IPTG).
    877..898     +  protein_bind   CAP binding site: CAP binding activates transcription in the presence of cAMP. E. coli catabolite activator protein
    913..943     +  promoter       lac promoter: promoter for the E. coli lac operon
    951..967     +  protein_bind   lac operator: The lac repressor binds to the lac operator to inhibit transcription in E. coli. This inhibition can be relieved by adding lactose or isopropyl-β-D-thiogalactopyranoside (IPTG). lac repressor encoded by lacI
   1040..1161    -  polyA_signal   SV40 poly(A) signal: SV40 polyadenylation signal
   1156..1314    -  CDS            ble (fragment): BLE_KLEPN - Experimental evidence at protein level: Swiss-Prot protein existence level 1. Binding protein with a strong affinity to the bleomycin family of antibiotics. Binds to CL990; an antimitotic-antibiotic compound. From Klebsiella pneumoniae.
   1338..2129    -  CDS            neo: KKA2_KLEPN - Also known as kan, nptII. Experimental evidence at protein level: Swiss-Prot protein existence level 1. Resistance to kanamycin, neomycin, paromomycin, ribostamycin, butirosin and gentamicin B. From Klebsiella pneumoniae.
   2196..2525    -  promoter       SV40 promoter: SV40 enhancer and early promoter
   2554..3176    -  polyA_signal   hGH poly(A) signal: human growth hormone polyadenylation signal
   3226..3921    -  CDS            TurboGFP: TurboGFP is a basic (constitutively fluorescent) green fluorescent protein published in 2006, derived from Pontellina plumata. It is reported to be a rapidly-maturing dimer with moderate acid sensitivity.
   3943..5529    -  CDS            ATP5F1B: ATPB_HUMAN - Also known as ATP5B Experimental evidence at protein level: Swiss-Prot protein existence level 1. Mitochondrial membrane ATP synthase (F(1)F(0) ATP synthase or Complex V) produces ATP from ADP in the presence of a proton gradient across the membrane which is generated by electron transport complexes of the respiratory chain. F-type ATPases consist of two structural domains, F(1) - containing the extramembraneous catalytic core, and F(0) - containing the membrane proton channel, linked together by a central stalk and a peripheral stalk. During catalysis, ATP synthesis in the cataly
   5588..5606    -  promoter       T7 promoter: promoter for bacteriophage T7 RNA polymerase
   5635..5834    -  promoter       CMV promoter: human cytomegalovirus (CMV) immediate early promoter
   5836..6215    -  enhancer       CMV enhancer: human cytomegalovirus immediate early enhancer
   6375..6529    +  CDS            lacZα (fragment): LacZα fragment of β-galactosidase; lacZ fragment
   6560..6988    -  rep_origin     f1 ori (sequence partly withheld): f1 bacteriophage origin of replication; arrow indicates direction of (+) strand synthesis
   7015..7119    +  promoter       AmpR promoter: bla
   7120..7980    +  CDS            AmpR: β-lactamase; bla; confers resistance to ampicillin, carbenicillin, and related antibiotics
