[The description below was written by a language model from this plasmid's Addgene catalogue record and pLannotate feature annotations shown in this document.]
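Description:
ATP5F1B-turboGFP is a mammalian expression plasmid built on the commercial pCMV6-AC-GFP backbone. It carries the human ATP5F1B (also called ATP5B) open reading frame, which encodes the beta subunit of the catalytic F1 domain of mitochondrial ATP synthase (Complex V). The cDNA is driven by the human cytomegalovirus immediate-early enhancer and promoter. It is fused at its C terminus to TurboGFP, a rapidly maturing, dimeric green fluorescent protein derived from a copepod, and transcription ends at a human growth hormone polyadenylation signal. Placing the tag at the C terminus leaves the N terminus of the protein free, where mitochondrial import signals normally reside. A T7 promoter lies between the CMV promoter and the insert and could be used for in vitro transcription.

For propagation in E. coli, the plasmid has a high-copy ColE1/pUC-type origin and a beta-lactamase gene conferring ampicillin resistance. An f1 origin is also present, together with remnant lac promoter/operator, lacI and lacZα fragments inherited from the parent vector. A separate cassette, made up of the SV40 enhancer/early promoter, the neomycin phosphotransferase gene and an SV40 polyadenylation signal, allows G418 selection of stably transfected mammalian cells. A short ble fragment annotated next to neo appears to be residual sequence. The sequenced record is about 8.15 kb, slightly larger than the catalogue figure of about 8.1 kb.

The stated purpose is to express turboGFP-tagged human ATP5F1B. The associated study concerns in situ cryo-electron tomography of mitochondrial depolarization and mitophagic engulfment, which is consistent with use as a fluorescent mitochondrial marker, although the record does not spell out this application.
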