Addgene plasmid #239795: ATP5F1B-turboGFP
Purpose: Expresses human ATP5F1B tagged with turboGFP
Depositing lab: Samantha Lewis. Publication: In situ cryo-ET visualization of mitochondrial depolarization and mitophagic engulfment. Rose K, Herrmann E, Kakudji E, Lizarrondo J, Celebi AY, Wilfling F, Lewis SC, Hurley JH. Proc Natl Acad Sci U S A. 2025 Aug 5;122(31):e2511890122. doi: 10.1073/pnas.2511890122. Epub 2025 Jul 31. PubMed 40743392.
Backbone
  Vector backbone: pCMV6-AC-GFP
  Backbone manufacturer: Origene
  Backbone size w/o insert (bp): 6600
  Total vector size (bp): 8096
  Vector type: Mammalian Expression
  Selectable markers: Neomycin (select with G418)
Growth in bacteria
  Bacterial resistance: Ampicillin, 100 μg/mL
  Growth temperature: 37°C
  Growth strain: DH5alpha
  Copy number: Unknown
Gene/Insert
  Gene/Insert name: ATP5F1b (alt name: ATP5B)
  Species: H. sapiens (human)
  Insert size (bp): 1583
  GenBank ID: NM_001686
  Entrez Gene: ATP5F1B (a.k.a. ATP5B, ATPMB, ATPSB, HEL-S-271, HUMOP2)
  Promoter: CMV
  Tag / fusion protein: turboGFP (C terminal on insert)
  Cloning method: Other
  Sequencing primers: 5′ CMV Forward
Terms and licenses: Academic/Nonprofit Terms; Industry Terms: Not Available to Industry
How to cite: ATP5F1B-turboGFP was a gift from Samantha Lewis (Addgene plasmid # 239795 ; http://n2t.net/addgene:239795 ; RRID:Addgene_239795)
